Addgene plasmid #233121: pUC57KAN-40XMYC
Purpose: 40X MYC tag multimer
Depositing lab: Steve Stowers. Depositing organization: Montana State University.
Backbone
  Vector backbone: pUC57KAN
  Vector type: Unspecified
Growth in bacteria
  Bacterial resistance: Kanamycin, 50 μg/mL
  Growth temperature: 37°C
  Growth strain: DH5alpha
  Copy number: High Copy
Gene/Insert
  Gene/Insert name: MYC tag
  Species: Synthetic
  Mutation: None
  Cloning method: Restriction Enzyme; 5′ cloning site Unknown (unknown if destroyed)
Terms and licenses: Academic/Nonprofit Terms; Industry Terms: Not Available to Industry
How to cite: pUC57KAN-40XMYC was a gift from Steve Stowers (Addgene plasmid # 233121 ; http://n2t.net/addgene:233121 ; RRID:Addgene_233121)
