[The description below was written by a language model from this plasmid's Addgene catalogue record and pLannotate feature annotations shown in this document.]
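Description:
pUC57KAN-40XMYC is a bacterial cloning plasmid built on the pUC57KAN backbone that serves as a source of a synthetic multimerized epitope tag, a 40-copy MYC tag array. It is a storage or template plasmid rather than an expression vector: the record lists the vector type as unspecified. The only promoters annotated are the bacterial lac promoter, with its operator and CAP binding site, and the AmpR (bla) promoter that sits immediately upstream of the kanamycin resistance gene. Propagation in E. coli relies on a high-copy ColE1/pUC-type origin, and selection is through KanR (aminoglycoside phosphotransferase). The fragments of lacZα, lacI, bom and rop are remnants of the pUC/pBR322 lineage.

In the full 6,506 nt sequence, automated annotation found eight partial Myc epitope matches on the forward strand, spaced at a regular interval of 228 nt across roughly 1.6 kb. This is consistent with a repetitive array in which most copies escaped detection, perhaps because of codon variation, though the record does not explain the gap between eight annotated matches and the forty stated copies. Upstream of the array the annotation also reports a short fragment resembling rat Slc17a8 (VGLUT3) and two adjacent SV40 poly(A) signal fragments. The catalogue entry does not mention these, so their role is unstated. They may mean the tag sits within a larger cassette designed for tagging a vesicular glutamate transporter-related gene. The cloning sites are recorded as unknown. The array would typically be subcloned into other constructs to give highly amplified anti-MYC immunodetection of a fused protein.
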