Features (pLannotate 1.2.2; 21 found; start..end, strand, type, name):
    137..236     +  misc_feature   bom (fragment): basis of mobility region from pBR322
    242..399     -  CDS            lacZα (fragment): LacZα fragment of β-galactosidase; lacZ fragment
    565..807     +  CDS            Slc17a8 (fragment): VGLU3_RAT - Also known as Vglut3. Experimental evidence at protein level: Swiss-Prot protein existence level 1. Mediates the uptake of glutamate into synaptic vesicles at presynaptic nerve terminals of excitatory neural cells. May also mediate the transport of inorganic phosphate. From Rattus norvegicus (Rat).
   1358..1427    +  polyA_signal   SV40 poly(A) signal (fragment): SV40 polyadenylation signal
   1428..1462    +  polyA_signal   SV40 poly(A) signal (fragment): SV40 polyadenylation signal
   1724..1747    +  CDS            Myc (fragment): Myc (human c-Myc proto-oncogene) epitope tag
   1952..1975    +  CDS            Myc (fragment): Myc (human c-Myc proto-oncogene) epitope tag
   2180..2203    +  CDS            Myc (fragment): Myc (human c-Myc proto-oncogene) epitope tag
   2408..2431    +  CDS            Myc (fragment): Myc (human c-Myc proto-oncogene) epitope tag
   2636..2659    +  CDS            Myc (fragment): Myc (human c-Myc proto-oncogene) epitope tag
   2864..2887    +  CDS            Myc (fragment): Myc (human c-Myc proto-oncogene) epitope tag
   3092..3115    +  CDS            Myc (fragment): Myc (human c-Myc proto-oncogene) epitope tag
   3320..3343    +  CDS            Myc (fragment): Myc (human c-Myc proto-oncogene) epitope tag
   4354..4370    -  protein_bind   lac operator: The lac repressor binds to the lac operator to inhibit transcription in E. coli. This inhibition can be relieved by adding lactose or isopropyl-β-D-thiogalactopyranoside (IPTG). lac repressor encoded by lacI
   4378..4408    -  promoter       lac promoter: promoter for the E. coli lac operon
   4423..4444    -  protein_bind   CAP binding site: CAP binding activates transcription in the presence of cAMP. E. coli catabolite activator protein
   4457..4549    -  CDS            lacI (fragment): lac repressor; lacI; The lac repressor binds to the lac operator to inhibit transcription in E. coli. This inhibition can be relieved by adding lactose or isopropyl-β-D-thiogalactopyranoside (IPTG).
   4732..5320    -  rep_origin     ori: high-copy-number ColE1/pMB1/pBR322/pUC origin of replication
   5491..6306    -  CDS            KanR: aminoglycoside phosphotransferase; aph(3')-Ia; confers resistance to kanamycin in bacteria or G418 (Geneticin®) in eukaryotes
   6307..6411    -  promoter       AmpR promoter: bla
   6506..35      +  CDS            rop (fragment) (across the origin): Rop protein, which maintains plasmids at low copy number; rop
>Addgene plasmid #233121 | pUC57KAN-40XMYC | addgene full sequence | sequence record 466709 | Addgene Long Read Sequencing Result
TCGCGCGTTTCGGTGATGACGGTGAAAACCTCTGACACATGCAGCTCCCGGAGACGGTCACAGCTTGTCT
GTAAGCGGATGCCGGGAGCAGACAAGCCCGTCAGGGCGCGTCAGCGGGTGTTGGCGGGTGTCGGGGCTGG
CTTAACTATGCGGCATCAGAGCAGATTGTACTGAGAGTGCACCAGATGCGGTGTGAAATACCGCACAGAT
GCGTAAGGAGAAAATACCGCATCAGGCGCCATTCGCCATTCAGGCTGCGCAACTGTTGGGAAGGGCGATC
GGTGCGGGCCTCTTCGCTATTACGCCAGCTGGCGAAAGGGGGATGTGCTGCAAGGCGATTAAGTTGGGTA
ACGCCAGGGTTTTCCCAGTCACGACGTTGTAAAACGACGGCCAGTGAATTCAAAAGTCATACATACACAA
AAGGACACGCACCCACACAGACCCATCATAGAAACCAATTTGAAATTCTGAATCCTGCTTGACGCTCGTT
AATAAATGCCTGGAGCAGTTTTTAATGATTGCTGAGCTTCTGTCACTCATCCCGTAAAATGTGTTTCCGG
ATTTTTGCAGACTGTGTTCATGAACTGGACGGTCGCCGTGGAGAGCCATGTGGACTCGTCCTTCTTCTGG
GGCTATCTGGTGACGCAGATTCCCGGCGGCTTCATCGCCTCCAAGTTCCCGGCCAACAAGATATTCGGAC
TGTCCATCGTGAGCTCCGCCACGCTGCATCTCTTCGTGCCATTCGCCATGACCCTGATGCACGGTCATGT
GGTGATTTGCGTGAGGGTCCTGCAAGGACTCTTCGAGGTATGTAGCCCAACCAACCTAACAACTTGCCCA
ATTCGATTTTGCCACAGATCAAAGCCGGGGATTACGGCTGCGTGATGTTGCGAAAATGGGGAGGGTTAGA
TTTTGCTTTATGATAAAGCAAATATGTGAAATGGAAACATGTCCTAAGCCCTCAAAGGGATGGGGGTCCT
GGGAGGGCAGGAAAAAATAACAAAAGCATTTATTTTAATGCGATTTCTTTGTGCCAAGGACTGGGAAGTA
TGTCATTTTTCTTCGAATCGGAAGGGAGAGAATGATACTTTGTAAAAAGGATGTTTGTCTATTCGAGTTC
CGAAGTAACTATATTTTAGATATATATTTTTAATTTCACAAAGCACATTTTCTTAAGATACTATAACTGC
ATGAGACTAAGTGCAGAGTTTCATTAAGGAATAACTAATTCCCTAATGAAACTCGCGTCGCGCCACTTCA
ACGCTCGATGGGAGCGTCAGCGTCGCGCCACTTCAACGCTCGATGGGAGCGTCATTGGTGGGCGGGGTAA
CCGTCGAAATCAGTGTTTAGCCCGGGCAGCATTTTTTTCACTGCATTCTAGTTGTGGTTTGTCCAAACTC
ATCAATGTATCTTATCATGTCTGGATCCCAAACTCATCAATGTATCTTATCATGTCTGGATCGAGTTTCA
TTAAGGAATAACTAATTCCCTAATGAAACTCTTGGAATATAGGACAATATCCTAATTGACTTATTTAAAT
AATCCATTCCTGCAGGTGCCGTCCTACGATCCGCAGGGATACCAGCAGCAGGGCTCCGGCGGCTGGCGCG
CCCTTAAGCTCGAGGGCTCCGGCGGCGAACAGAAACTTATCTCAGAGGAGGATCTTGGCTCCGGCGGCGA
GCAAAAACTAATATCGGAGGAAGACCTCGGTTCAGGAGGGGAACAAAAGCTCATTTCTGAAGAGGACCTG
GGATCTGGGGGTGAGCAAAAGCTCATATCGGAAGAAGACCTCGGATCTGGTGGAGAACAGAAACTGATTT
CCGAAGAGGATCTTGGTTCGGGGGGGGTCGAGGGCTCCGGCGGCGAACAGAAACTTATCTCAGAGGAGGA
TCTTGGCTCCGGCGGCGAGCAAAAACTAATATCGGAGGAAGACCTCGGTTCAGGAGGGGAACAAAAGCTC
ATTTCTGAAGAGGACCTGGGATCTGGGGGTGAGCAAAAGCTCATATCGGAAGAAGACCTCGGATCTGGTG
GAGAACAGAAACTGATTTCCGAAGAGGATCTTGGTTCGGGGGGGGTCGAGGGCTCCGGCGGCGAACAGAA
ACTTATCTCAGAGGAGGATCTTGGCTCCGGCGGCGAGCAAAAACTAATATCGGAGGAAGACCTCGGTTCA
GGAGGGGAACAAAAGCTCATTTCTGAAGAGGACCTGGGATCTGGGGGTGAGCAAAAGCTCATATCGGAAG
AAGACCTCGGATCTGGTGGAGAACAGAAACTGATTTCCGAAGAGGATCTTGGTTCGGGGGGGGTCGAGGG
CTCCGGCGGCGAACAGAAACTTATCTCAGAGGAGGATCTTGGCTCCGGCGGCGAGCAAAAACTAATATCG
GAGGAAGACCTCGGTTCAGGAGGGGAACAAAAGCTCATTTCTGAAGAGGACCTGGGATCTGGGGGTGAGC
AAAAGCTCATATCGGAAGAAGACCTCGGATCTGGTGGAGAACAGAAACTGATTTCCGAAGAGGATCTTGG
TTCGGGGGGGGTCGAGGGCTCCGGCGGCGAACAGAAACTTATCTCAGAGGAGGATCTTGGCTCCGGCGGC
GAGCAAAAACTAATATCGGAGGAAGACCTCGGTTCAGGAGGGGAACAAAAGCTCATTTCTGAAGAGGACC
TGGGATCTGGGGGTGAGCAAAAGCTCATATCGGAAGAAGACCTCGGATCTGGTGGAGAACAGAAACTGAT
TTCCGAAGAGGATCTTGGTTCGGGGGGGGTCGAGGGCTCCGGCGGCGAACAGAAACTTATCTCAGAGGAG
GATCTTGGCTCCGGCGGCGAGCAAAAACTAATATCGGAGGAAGACCTCGGTTCAGGAGGGGAACAAAAGC
TCATTTCTGAAGAGGACCTGGGATCTGGGGGTGAGCAAAAGCTCATATCGGAAGAAGACCTCGGATCTGG
TGGAGAACAGAAACTGATTTCCGAAGAGGATCTTGGTTCGGGGGGGGTCGAGGGCTCCGGCGGCGAACAG
AAACTTATCTCAGAGGAGGATCTTGGCTCCGGCGGCGAGCAAAAACTAATATCGGAGGAAGACCTCGGTT
CAGGAGGGGAACAAAAGCTCATTTCTGAAGAGGACCTGGGATCTGGGGGTGAGCAAAAGCTCATATCGGA
AGAAGACCTCGGATCTGGTGGAGAACAGAAACTGATTTCCGAAGAGGATCTTGGTTCGGGGGGGGTCGAG
GGCTCCGGCGGCGAACAGAAACTTATCTCAGAGGAGGATCTTGGCTCCGGCGGCGAGCAAAAACTAATAT
CGGAGGAAGACCTCGGTTCAGGAGGGGAACAAAAGCTCATTTCTGAAGAGGACCTGGGATCTGGGGGTGA
GCAAAAGCTCATATCGGAAGAAGACCTCGGATCTGGTGGAGAACAGAAACTGATTTCCGAAGAGGATCTT
GGTTCGGGGGGGGTCGACGGATCCGCGGCCGCATAATGGGTTCGCGATAGGTCACTGATATATATCATAG
CTTTTAGTTGTAGTCGGAAATCGTTTGACGTTTATTGTTTGTTCTCGGTGTGCCGTTAAAGTTTTCCCCC
CTTTTTCTCTCTATTTGTTGAGTTCCATCGATGGACGGATCCGTGGACCTTTCAGAAGTATATAAATATA
TAACTAAAGAGTAACGAATTTGTCAGCGAATAAGGGGATTCCACATGCCACACTAACACAATGAAACTAT
GTACCTAACAGAGAAACTACATATGCATACACAGCAATACCGATAACCACTACCAATACCATTAGCCCAC
ATAGACCCAAACTGGCCTAATCGATCTATAAAGCATATATAGTATATACTATTAGGGTCTCGCTTACGCG
AATTTCTATTTACAAGCTCCGAAATCGAAACTGCAACACAAGATAGGGAAAGAACTGGAAATATATACTC
AACACTTGTGTATATCATAAATCACATAATCCACACAAAGCCTATGATAATTATATTTATATCGGTATAA
TCGTATATACATATATAGCCAAAGATTGTTGTTGAACTGCGAACTGCAAGTTTTATTACCGTTGATGATA
TTATCTTCTGTGTAAAGAGAACATTTTAATCAAACCCAAGCAATTGTTGATGTTCGGCACGAATGATAAC
CATAAAAAGAACTAGCTAATCAAAAGTCATATGAATACTCTGTTAACTAATTACTGTTTATGTTTGTTGA
TATTATTTAATTCATTGATATTAATGCACCGTATGCTTTTGTGTTTAACTAACATGAGCAAGGCATGATG
TAGGTACTAAAAATAATACTTAAGTAGATAGCCGTAGAAGCTTGGCTCGATCGAGCATGGTCATAGCTGT
TTCCTGTGTGAAATTGTTATCCGCTCACAATTCCACACAACATACGAGCCGGAAGCATAAAGTGTAAAGC
CTGGGGTGCCTAATGAGTGAGCTAACTCACATTAATTGCGTTGCGCTCACTGCCCGCTTTCCAGTCGGGA
AACCTGTCGTGCCAGCTGCATTAATGAATCGGCCAACGCGCGGGGAGAGGCGGTTTGCGTATTGGGCGCT
CTTCCGCTTCCTCGCTCACTGACTCGCTGCGCTCGGTCGTTCGGCTGCGGCGAGCGGTATCAGCTCACTC
AAAGGCGGTAATACGGTTATCCACAGAATCAGGGGATAACGCAGGAAAGAACATGTGAGCAAAAGGCCAG
CAAAAGGCCAGGAACCGTAAAAAGGCCGCGTTGCTGGCGTTTTTCCATAGGCTCCGCCCCCCTGACGAGC
ATCACAAAAATCGACGCTCAAGTCAGAGGTGGCGAAACCCGACAGGACTATAAAGATACCAGGCGTTTCC
CCCTGGAAGCTCCCTCGTGCGCTCTCCTGTTCCGACCCTGCCGCTTACCGGATACCTGTCCGCCTTTCTC
CCTTCGGGAAGCGTGGCGCTTTCTCATAGCTCACGCTGTAGGTATCTCAGTTCGGTGTAGGTCGTTCGCT
CCAAGCTGGGCTGTGTGCACGAACCCCCCGTTCAGCCCGACCGCTGCGCCTTATCCGGTAACTATCGTCT
TGAGTCCAACCCGGTAAGACACGACTTATCGCCACTGGCAGCAGCCACTGGTAACAGGATTAGCAGAGCG
AGGTATGTAGGCGGTGCTACAGAGTTCTTGAAGTGGTGGCCTAACTACGGCTACACTAGAAGAACAGTAT
TTGGTATCTGCGCTCTGCTGAAGCCAGTTACCTTCGGAAAAAGAGTTGGTAGCTCTTGATCCGGCAAACA
AACCACCGCTGGTAGCGGTGGTTTTTTTGTTTGCAAGCAGCAGATTACGCGCAGAAAAAAAGGATCTCAA
GAAGATCCTTTGATCTTTTCTACGGGGTCTGACGCTCAGTGGAACGAAAACTCACGTTAAGGGATTTTGG
TCATGAGATTATCAAAAAGGATCTTCACCTAGATCCTTTTAAATTAAAAATGAAGTTTTAAATCAATCTA
AAGTATATATGAGTAAACTTGGTCTGACAGTTAGAAAAACTCATCGAGCATCAAATGAAACTGCAATTTA
TTCATATCAGGATTATCAATACCATATTTTTGAAAAAGCCGTTTCTGTAATGAAGGAGAAAACTCACCGA
GGCAGTTCCATAGGATGGCAAGATCCTGGTATCGGTCTGCGATTCCGACTCGTCCAACATCAATACAACC
TATTAATTTCCCCTCGTCAAAAATAAGGTTATCAAGTGAGAAATCACCATGAGTGACGACTGAATCCGGT
GAGAATGGCAAAAGTTTATGCATTTCTTTCCAGACTTGTTCAACAGGCCAGCCATTACGCTCGTCATCAA
AATCACTCGCATCAACCAAACCGTTATTCATTCGTGATTGCGCCTGAGCGAGACGAAATACGCGATCGCT
GTTAAAAGGACAATTACAAACAGGAATCGAATGCAACCGGCGCAGGAACACTGCCAGCGCATCAACAATA
TTTTCACCTGAATCAGGATATTCTTCTAATACCTGGAATGCTGTTTTCCCAGGGATCGCAGTGGTGAGTA
ACCATGCATCATCAGGAGTACGGATAAAATGCTTGATGGTCGGAAGAGGCATAAATTCCGTCAGCCAGTT
TAGTCTGACCATCTCATCTGTAACATCATTGGCAACGCTACCTTTGCCATGTTTCAGAAACAACTCTGGC
GCATCGGGCTTCCCATACAATCGATAGATTGTCGCACCTGATTGCCCGACATTATCGCGAGCCCATTTAT
ACCCATATAAATCAGCATCCATGTTGGAATTTAATCGCGGCCTAGAGCAAGACGTTTCCCGTTGAATATG
GCTCATACTCTTCCTTTTTCAATATTATTGAAGCATTTATCAGGGTTATTGTCTCATGAGCGGATACATA
TTTGAATGTATTTAGAAAAATAAACAAATAGGGGTTCCGCGCACATTTCCCCGAAAAGTGCCACCTGACG
TCTAAGAAACCATTATTATCATGACATTAACCTATAAAAATAAGCGTATCACGAGGCCCTTTCGTC
